>Addgene plasmid #39320 | pAAV-Ef1a-DIO-VGAT-WPRE-pA | depositor full sequence | sequence record 49597 | pAAV-Ef1a-DIO-VGAT-WPRE-pA sequence 7204 bps
CCTGCAGGCAGCTGCGCGCTCGCTCGCTCACTGAGGCCGCCCGGGCAAAGCCCGGGCGTCGGGCGACCTT
TGGTCGCCCGGCCTCAGTGAGCGAGCGAGCGCGCAGAGAGGGAGTGGCCAACTCCATCACTAGGGGTTCC
TGCGGCCGCACGCGTAAGCTTTGCAAAGATGGATAAAGTTTTAAACAGAGAGGAATCTTTGCAGCTAATG
GACCTTCTAGGTCTTGAAAGGAGTGGGAATTGGCTCCGGTGCCCGTCAGTGGGCAGAGCGCACATCGCCC
ACAGTCCCCGAGAAGTTGGGGGGAGGGGTCGGCAATTGAACCGGTGCCTAGAGAAGGTGGCGCGGGGTAA
ACTGGGAAAGTGATGTCGTGTACTGGCTCCGCCTTTTTCCCGAGGGTGGGGGAGAACCGTATATAAGTGC
AGTAGTCGCCGTGAACGTTCTTTTTCGCAACGGGTTTGCCGCCAGAACACAGGTAAGTGCCGTGTGTGGT
TCCCGCGGGCCTGGCCTCTTTACGGGTTATGGCCCTTGCGTGCCTTGAATTACTTCCACTGGCTGCAGTA
CGTGATTCTTGATCCCGAGCTTCGGGTTGGAAGTGGGTGGGAGAGTTCGAGGCCTTGCGCTTAAGGAGCC
CCTTCGCCTCGTGCTTGAGTTGAGGCCTGGCCTGGGCGCTGGGGCCGCCGCGTGCGAATCTGGTGGCACC
TTCGCGCCTGTCTCGCTGCTTTCGATAAGTCTCTAGCCATTTAAAATTTTTGATGACCTGCTGCGACGCT
TTTTTTCTGGCAAGATAGTCTTGTAAATGCGGGCCAAGATCTGCACACTGGTATTTCGGTTTTTGGGGCC
GCGGGCGGCGACGGGGCCCGTGCGTCCCAGCGCACATGTTCGGCGAGGCGGGGCCTGCGAGCGCGGCCAC
CGAGAATCGGACGGGGGTAGTCTCAAGCTGGCCGGCCTGCTCTGGTGCCTGGCCTCGCGCCGCCGTGTAT
CGCCCCGCCCTGGGCGGCAAGGCTGGCCCGGTCGGCACCAGTTGCGTGAGCGGAAAGATGGCCGCTTCCC
GGCCCTGCTGCAGGGAGCTCAAAATGGAGGACGCGGCGCTCGGGAGAGCGGGCGGGTGAGTCACCCACAC
AAAGGAAAAGGGCCTTTCCGTCCTCAGCCGTCGCTTCATGTGACTCCACGGAGTACCGGGCGCCGTCCAG
GCACCTCGATTAGTTCTCGAGCTTTTGGAGTACGTCGTCTTTAGGTTGGGGGGAGGGGTTTTATGCGATG
GAGTTTCCCCACACTGAGTGGGTGGAGACTGAAGTTAGGCCAGCTTGGCACTTGATGTAATTCTCCTTGG
AATTTGCCCTTTTTGAGTTTGGATCTTGGTTCATTCTCAAGCCTCAGACAGTGGTTCAAAGTTTTTTTCT
TCCATTTCAGGTGTCGTGAGGTACCGGATCCTCTAGAGTCGACTCCGGAATAACTTCGTATAGGATACTT
TATACGAAGTTATGCAGAATGGTAGCTGGATTGTAGCTGCTATTAGCAATATGAAACCTCTTAATAACTT
CGTATAGCATACATTATACGAAGTTATGGCGCGCCTTATCTAGATTTACTAGTCCTCTGCGTTGGTTCGG
TAGGCCTCGATGAGACCCTCGAGTGAATGCACGAAGCCGGACACGCTGCAGATGCCGCCGATGACGAAGA
TGGCCACATCGAAGAAGACCTGGTGCCACAGCAGCTTGCGCCAGAGAAGGCGCAAGTGGAAGAGGCTGGG
CAGCAGGAAGCAGAGGCCGGCGCCTGTGAGGCTGCCCGTGAGGCCCATGAGCAGCGCGAAGTGTGGCACG
TAGATGGCCATGAGCAGCGTGAAGACCACCAGCGCGCAGCGCAGCGTCAGCCCCCAGGACTTAAGGCGAC
CGTCGCCTCCATAGCAGGCGGGGAAGAAGGCGCGACTGCCTTCCTGGAAGAGAGACTTCTCCAGCACTTC
GACGGCCGCGAAGAAGGGCAACGGATAGGACAGCAGCGCCTTGGCCACCAGGAAGAGGTTGACCACGGCG
CGGATGGAGCCGGGCAGGTTATCCGTGATGACTTCCTTGGTCTCGTCGGCCCAGGTGAGGTAGGCGACGA
GCGCGAAGAGACCCTTGAGCACGCAGGCGGCGATGTGTGTCCAGTTCATCATGCAGTGGAATTCGCTGGG
CTGCTGCATGTTGCCTTCGAGAGAGGGCAGGAAGATCTGCGACGTGTAGCTGAACACGATGATGCCAATG
GAGATGGGAAACTTCTTGACGTCGATGTAGAACTTCACCTTCTCCCAGGCCCAATCACGCGCGCGAGAGA
GACAGTAAGCGATGACCAGGATGTTGATGACGAAGTGGGCCAGCGTACACAGCAGACTGAACTTGGACAC
GGCCTTGAGATTCTTCAGGAAGGCGCAGGGCAGCAGCACCGCTGTGGCTATGATGGACCAGGACTTCTGC
GACACGGGCAGCCCCGGGAAACTGTTGTACATGAGGTTGCCGCTCACCACGACGTACAAGATACACGTCA
TCACCAGCTCGATGATCTGCGCCACATTGACCACGCGGCCGCCCAGGGTGGGGAATCGAGGAGCGCAGCA
TGCGTTAGCTATGGCCACATACGAGTCCCGCACGCGCACCACCTCCCCGTCTTCGTTCTCCTCGTACAGG
CACGCGATGAGGATCTTGCCGGTGTAGCAGCACACCACTGCGGCGAAGATGATGAGGAACAACCCCAGGT
AGCCGCCGTGGAGGATGGCGTAGGGTAGGCCCAGCACGAACATGCCCTGAATGGCATTTGTCACGTTCCA
GCCCGCTTCCCACGCCGTGATCTTGGGTTTGTCGTGACCCCCGAACTCCCCACCAGCTCCCACGGCCTGG
TCCTTGGAGCCAGAGGGTGGCAGAGGAGCGCCGCCGCGCTGATAATGAATGTCTCCCTCGACGGGAGCTT
CTGCGCCCTCGTCTCCGCAGGGCTCGCCTTCCGATTTCAGGATGTCCATCTGCAGGCCCTGGCGATGCTC
AAAGTCGAGATCGTCGCAGTGCGCGAAGCCCACCGCTTCCTCATCGGTGGCCGCCTGAAACCCCATCCTG
GCAAACATGCCGCTCACCTTGGCCTGGGACTTGTTGGACACGGAGGTGGCCACATTGGTCAGCTTGCTGC
GGAGCAGGGTGGCCATGGTGGCGACCGGTAGCGCTAGCATAACTTCGTATAAAGTATCCTATACGAAGTT
ATTTGCCTTAACCCAGAAATTATCACTGTTATTCTTTAGAATGGTGCAAAGAATAACTTCGTATAATGTA
TGCTATACGAAGTTATGAATTCGATATCAAGCTTATCGATAATCAACCTCTGGATTACAAAATTTGTGAA
AGATTGACTGGTATTCTTAACTATGTTGCTCCTTTTACGCTATGTGGATACGCTGCTTTAATGCCTTTGT
ATCATGCTATTGCTTCCCGTATGGCTTTCATTTTCTCCTCCTTGTATAAATCCTGGTTGCTGTCTCTTTA
TGAGGAGTTGTGGCCCGTTGTCAGGCAACGTGGCGTGGTGTGCACTGTGTTTGCTGACGCAACCCCCACT
GGTTGGGGCATTGCCACCACCTGTCAGCTCCTTTCCGGGACTTTCGCTTTCCCCCTCCCTATTGCCACGG
CGGAACTCATCGCCGCCTGCCTTGCCCGCTGCTGGACAGGGGCTCGGCTGTTGGGCACTGACAATTCCGT
GGTGTTGTCGGGGAAATCATCGTCCTTTCCTTGGCTGCTCGCCTATGTTGCCACCTGGATTCTGCGCGGG
ACGTCCTTCTGCTACGTCCCTTCGGCCCTCAATCCAGCGGACCTTCCTTCCCGCGGCCTGCTGCCGGCTC
TGCGGCCTCTTCCGCGTCTTCGCCTTCGCCCTCAGACGAGTCGGATCTCCCTTTGGGCCGCCTCCCCGCA
TCGATACCGAGCGCTGCTCGAGAGATCTACGGGTGGCATCCCTGTGACCCCTCCCCAGTGCCTCTCCTGG
CCCTGGAAGTTGCCACTCCAGTGCCCACCAGCCTTGTCCTAATAAAATTAAGTTGCATCATTTTGTCTGA
CTAGGTGTCCTTCTATAATATTATGGGGTGGAGGGGGGTGGTATGGAGCAAGGGGCAAGTTGGGAAGACA
ACCTGTAGGGCCTGCGGGGTCTATTGGGAACCAAGCTGGAGTGCAGTGGCACAATCTTGGCTCACTGCAA
TCTCCGCCTCCTGGGTTCAAGCGATTCTCCTGCCTCAGCCTCCCGAGTTGTTGGGATTCCAGGCATGCAT
GACCAGGCTCAGCTAATTTTTGTTTTTTTGGTAGAGACGGGGTTTCACCATATTGGCCAGGCTGGTCTCC
AACTCCTAATCTCAGGTGATCTACCCACCTTGGCCTCCCAAATTGCTGGGATTACAGGCGTGAACCACTG
CTCCCTTCCCTGTCCTTCTGATTTTGTAGGTAACCACGTGCGGACCGAGCGGCCGCAGGAACCCCTAGTG
ATGGAGTTGGCCACTCCCTCTCTGCGCGCTCGCTCGCTCACTGAGGCCGGGCGACCAAAGGTCGCCCGAC
GCCCGGGCTTTGCCCGGGCGGCCTCAGTGAGCGAGCGAGCGCGCAGCTGCCTGCAGGGGCGCCTGATGCG
GTATTTTCTCCTTACGCATCTGTGCGGTATTTCACACCGCATA
[142 nt withheld, positions 4664-4805]
C
[141 nt withheld, positions 4807-4947]
CCTTTGACGTTGGAGTCCACGTTCTTT
[37 nt withheld, positions 4975-5011]
ACCCTATCTCGGGCTATTCTTTTGATTTATAAGGGATTTTGCCGATTTCGGCCTATTGGTTAAAAAATGA
GCTGATTTAACAAAAATTTAACGCGAATTTTAACAAAATATTAACGTTTACAATTTTATGGTGCACTCTC
AGTACAATCTGCTCTGATGCCGCATAGTTAAGCCAGCCCCGACACCCGCCAACACCCGCTGACGCGCCCT
GACGGGCTTGTCTGCTCCCGGCATCCGCTTACAGACAAGCTGTGACCGTCTCCGGGAGCTGCATGTGTCA
GAGGTTTTCACCGTCATCACCGAAACGCGCGAGACGAAAGGGCCTCGTGATACGCCTATTTTTATAGGTT
AATGTCATGATAATAATGGTTTCTTAGACGTCAGGTGGCACTTTTCGGGGAAATGTGCGCGGAACCCCTA
TTTGTTTATTTTTCTAAATACATTCAAATATGTATCCGCTCATGAGACAATAACCCTGATAAATGCTTCA
ATAATATTGAAAAAGGAAGAGTATGAGTATTCAACATTTCCGTGTCGCCCTTATTCCCTTTTTTGCGGCA
TTTTGCCTTCCTGTTTTTGCTCACCCAGAAACGCTGGTGAAAGTAAAAGATGCTGAAGATCAGTTGGGTG
CACGAGTGGGTTACATCGAACTGGATCTCAACAGCGGTAAGATCCTTGAGAGTTTTCGCCCCGAAGAACG
TTTTCCAATGATGAGCACTTTTAAAGTTCTGCTATGTGGCGCGGTATTATCCCGTATTGACGCCGGGCAA
GAGCAACTCGGTCGCCGCATACACTATTCTCAGAATGACTTGGTTGAGTACTCACCAGTCACAGAAAAGC
ATCTTACGGATGGCATGACAGTAAGAGAATTATGCAGTGCTGCCATAACCATGAGTGATAACACTGCGGC
CAACTTACTTCTGACAACGATCGGAGGACCGAAGGAGCTAACCGCTTTTTTGCACAACATGGGGGATCAT
GTAACTCGCCTTGATCGTTGGGAACCGGAGCTGAATGAAGCCATACCAAACGACGAGCGTGACACCACGA
TGCCTGTAGCAATGGCAACAACGTTGCGCAAACTATTAACTGGCGAACTACTTACTCTAGCTTCCCGGCA
ACAATTAATAGACTGGATGGAGGCGGATAAAGTTGCAGGACCACTTCTGCGCTCGGCCCTTCCGGCTGGC
TGGTTTATTGCTGATAAATCTGGAGCCGGTGAGCGTGGGTCTCGCGGTATCATTGCAGCACTGGGGCCAG
ATGGTAAGCCCTCCCGTATCGTAGTTATCTACACGACGGGGAGTCAGGCAACTATGGATGAACGAAATAG
ACAGATCGCTGAGATAGGTGCCTCACTGATTAAGCATTGGTAACTGTCAGACCAAGTTTACTCATATATA
CTTTAGATTGATTTAAAACTTCATTTTTAATTTAAAAGGATCTAGGTGAAGATCCTTTTTGATAATCTCA
TGACCAAAATCCCTTAACGTGAGTTTTCGTTCCACTGAGCGTCAGACCCCGTAGAAAAGATCAAAGGATC
TTCTTGAGATCCTTTTTTTCTGCGCGTAATCTGCTGCTTGCAAACAAAAAAACCACCGCTACCAGCGGTG
GTTTGTTTGCCGGATCAAGAGCTACCAACTCTTTTTCCGAAGGTAACTGGCTTCAGCAGAGCGCAGATAC
CAAATACTGTCCTTCTAGTGTAGCCGTAGTTAGGCCACCACTTCAAGAACTCTGTAGCACCGCCTACATA
CCTCGCTCTGCTAATCCTGTTACCAGTGGCTGCTGCCAGTGGCGATAAGTCGTGTCTTACCGGGTTGGAC
TCAAGACGATAGTTACCGGATAAGGCGCAGCGGTCGGGCTGAACGGGGGGTTCGTGCACACAGCCCAGCT
TGGAGCGAACGACCTACACCGAACTGAGATACCTACAGCGTGAGCTATGAGAAAGCGCCACGCTTCCCGA
AGGGAGAAAGGCGGACAGGTATCCGGTAAGCGGCAGGGTCGGAACAGGAGAGCGCACGAGGGAGCTTCCA
GGGGGAAACGCCTGGTATCTTTATAGTCCTGTCGGGTTTCGCCACCTCTGACTTGAGCGTCGATTTTTGT
GATGCTCGTCAGGGGGGCGGAGCCTATGGAAAAACGCCAGCAACGCGGCCTTTTTACGGTTCCTGGCCTT
TTGCTGGCCTTTTGCTCACATGT
Features (pLannotate 1.2.2; 24 found; start..end, strand, type, name):
      1..141     -  repeat_region  AAV2 ITR: inverted terminal repeat of adeno-associated virus serotype 2 inverted
    169..235     +  CDS            small t antigen (fragment): SV40 (simian virus 40) small t antigen
    261..472     +  promoter       EF-1α core promoter: core promoter for human elongation factor EF-1α
    473..581     +  intron         EF-1α intron A (fragment): intron upstream of the start codon of human EF-1α
   1207..1410    +  intron         EF-1α intron A: truncated intron upstream of the start codon of human EF-1α
   1426..1443    +  misc_feature   MCS (fragment): pUC18/19 multiple cloning site
   1450..1483    +  protein_bind   lox2272: Cre-mediated recombination occurs in the 8-bp core sequence (GGATACTT). lox2272 sites are compatible with each other, but incompatible with loxP or loxN sites (Lee and Saito, 1988). Cre recombinase
   1484..1533    -  intron         β-globin intron (fragment): internally truncated intron from human β-globin
   1534..1567    +  protein_bind   loxP: Cre-mediated recombination occurs in the 8-bp core sequence (GCATACAT). Cre recombinase
   1592..3166    -  CDS            Slc32a1: VIAAT_MOUSE - Also known as Vgat, Viaat. Experimental evidence at protein level: Swiss-Prot protein existence level 1. Involved in the uptake of GABA and glycine into the synaptic vesicles. From Mus musculus (Mouse).
   3189..3222    -  protein_bind   lox2272: Cre-mediated recombination occurs in the 8-bp core sequence (GGATACTT). lox2272 sites are compatible with each other, but incompatible with loxP or loxN sites (Lee and Saito, 1988). Cre recombinase
   3223..3272    -  intron         β-globin intron (fragment): internally truncated intron from human β-globin
   3273..3306    -  protein_bind   loxP: Cre-mediated recombination occurs in the 8-bp core sequence (GCATACAT). Cre recombinase
   3307..3331    +  misc_feature   MCS (fragment): pBluescript multiple cloning site
   3331..3919    +  misc_feature   WPRE: woodchuck hepatitis virus posttranscriptional regulatory element
   3951..4427    +  polyA_signal   hGH poly(A) signal: human growth hormone polyadenylation signal
   4467..4607    +  repeat_region  AAV2 ITR: inverted terminal repeat of adeno-associated virus serotype 2 inverted
   4612..4663    -  misc_feature   bom (fragment): basis of mobility region from pBR322
   4682..5062    +  rep_origin     M13 ori (sequence partly withheld): M13 bacteriophage origin of replication; arrow indicates direction of (+) strand synthesis
   5138..5187    -  misc_feature   bom (fragment): basis of mobility region from pBR322
   5289..5324    -  CDS            rop (fragment): Rop protein, which maintains plasmids at low copy number; rop
   5419..5523    +  promoter       AmpR promoter: bla
   5524..6384    +  CDS            AmpR: β-lactamase; bla; confers resistance to ampicillin, carbenicillin, and related antibiotics
   6555..7143    +  rep_origin     ori: high-copy-number ColE1/pMB1/pBR322/pUC origin of replication
