[The description below was written by a language model from this plasmid's Addgene catalogue record and pLannotate feature annotations shown in this document.]
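Description:
pAAV-Ef1a-DIO-VGAT-WPRE-pA is a recombinant adeno-associated virus (AAV) transfer plasmid for Cre-dependent expression of the mouse vesicular GABA transporter (Slc32a1, also called VGAT or VIAAT). It was built from the pAAV-Ef1a-DIO-hChR2(H134R)-mCherry-WPRE-pA backbone by placing a custom-synthesized Slc32a1 coding sequence between the AscI and NheI sites, both of which are retained. In bacteria the plasmid is maintained through a high-copy ColE1/pUC-type origin and selected with ampicillin via the bla gene. An M13 phage origin is also annotated in the backbone. A recombination-deficient strain is listed for growth, which is usual for plasmids carrying the repeat-prone AAV2 inverted terminal repeats.

The two AAV2 ITRs flank the expression cassette and define the segment that is packaged into viral particles. Within them, the human EF-1α promoter with its intron A sequences sits upstream of a DIO (double-floxed inverted open reading frame) unit. The Slc32a1 coding sequence lies in antisense orientation relative to the promoter and is bracketed by paired lox2272 and loxP sites in opposing orientations. Without Cre, no functional transcript is made. In Cre-expressing cells, recombination between the compatible site pairs flips the coding sequence into sense orientation and then locks it there. A WPRE downstream enhances transcript stability and expression, and the human growth hormone polyadenylation signal terminates the message. No tag or fluorescent reporter is annotated.

The associated publication concerns GABA release by dopaminergic neurons, so the construct is suited to expressing VGAT selectively in genetically defined, Cre-expressing neurons. The depositor's full sequence is 7,204 nt, larger than the total size given in the catalogue fields.
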