Addgene plasmid #39320: pAAV-Ef1a-DIO-VGAT-WPRE-pA
Depositing lab: Bernardo Sabatini. Depositing organization: Harvard Medical School. Publication: Dopaminergic neurons inhibit striatal output through non-canonical release of GABA. Tritsch NX, Ding JB, Sabatini BL. Nature. 2012 Oct 11;490(7419):262-6. doi: 10.1038/nature11466. Epub 2012 Oct 3. PubMed 23034651.
Backbone
  Vector backbone: pAAV-Ef1a-DIO-hChR2(H134R)-mCherry-WPRE-pA
  Backbone manufacturer: K. Deisseroth Lab
  Backbone size w/o insert (bp): 5603
  Total vector size (bp): 6314
  Modifications to backbone: None
  Vector type: AAV ; r
Growth in bacteria
  Bacterial resistance: Ampicillin, 100 μg/mL
  Growth temperature: 37°C
  Growth strain: Stbl3
  Copy number: Unknown
Gene/Insert
  Gene/Insert name: Slc32a1 (alt names: VGAT (vesicular GABA transporter); VIAAT (vesicular inhibitory amino acid transporter))
  Species: M. musculus (mouse)
  Insert size (bp): 1578
  GenBank ID: NM_009508.2
  Entrez Gene: Slc32a1 (a.k.a. VGAT, Viaat)
  Cloning method: Restriction Enzyme; 5′ cloning site Asc1 (not destroyed); 3′ cloning site Nhe1 (not destroyed)
  Sequencing primers: 5′ n/a; 3′ n/a
Resource information
  A portion of this plasmid was derived from a plasmid made by: Gene was custom synthesized and cloned in the rAAV backbone as indicated
Terms and licenses: Academic/Nonprofit Terms; Industry Terms: Not Available to Industry
How to cite: pAAV-Ef1a-DIO-VGAT-WPRE-pA was a gift from Bernardo Sabatini (Addgene plasmid # 39320 ; http://n2t.net/addgene:39320 ; RRID:Addgene_39320)
