>Addgene plasmid #39320 | pAAV-Ef1a-DIO-VGAT-WPRE-pA | addgene partial sequence | sequence record 51384 | WPRE-R 5'-CATAGCGTAAAAGGAGCAACA-3'
AATTTTGTAATCCAGAGGTTGATTATCGATAAGCTTGATATCGAATTCATAACTTCGTATAGCATACATT
ATACGAAGTTATTCTTTGCACCATTCTAAAGAATAACAGTGATAATTTCTGGGTTAAGGCAAATAACTTC
GTATAGGATACTTTATACGAAGTTATGCTAGCGCTACCGGTCGCCACCATGGCCACCCTGCTCCGCAGCA
AGCTGACCAATGTGGCCACCTCCGTGTCCAACAAGTCCCAGGCCAAGGTGAGCGGCATGTTTGCCAGGAT
GGGGTTTCAGGCGGCCACCGATGAGGAAGCGGTGGGCTTCGCGCACTGCGACGATCTCGACTTTGAGCAT
CGCCAGGGCCTGCAGATGGACATCCTGAAATCGGAAGGCGAGCCCTGCGGAGACGAGGGCGCAGAAGCTC
CCGTCGAGGGAGACATTCATTATCAGCGCGGCGGCGCTCCTCTGCCACCCTCTGGCTCCAAGGACCAGGC
CGTGGGAGCTGGTGGGGAGTTCGGGGGTCACGACAAACCCAAGATCACGGCGTGGGAAGCGGGCTGGAAC
GTGACAAATGCCATTCAGGGCATGTTCGTGCTGGGCCTACCCTACGCCATCCTCCACGGCGGCTACCTGG
GGTTGTTCCTCATCATCTTCGCCGCAGTGGTGTGCTGCTACACCGGCAAGATCCTCATCGCGTGCCTGTA
CGAGGAGAACGAAGAC
